Addgene plasmid #47235: TAL3516
Depositing lab: Keith Joung. Depositing organization: Massachusetts General Hospital. Publication: Targeted gene disruption in somatic zebrafish cells using engineered TALENs. Sander JD, Cade L, Khayter C, Reyon D, Peterson RT, Joung JK, Yeh JR. Nat Biotechnol. 2011 Aug 5;29(8):697-8. doi: 10.1038/nbt.1934. PubMed 21822241.
Backbone
  Vector backbone: JDS71
  Backbone manufacturer: Addgene plasmid #32287
  Backbone size w/o insert (bp): 6447
  Vector type: Mammalian Expression ; T7
Growth in bacteria
  Bacterial resistance: Ampicillin, 100 μg/mL
  Growth temperature: 37°C
  Growth strain: XL1 Blue
  Copy number: High Copy
Gene/Insert
  Gene/Insert name: ZebrafishCommunity-Prdx3-left (alt name: Prdx3)
  Species: D. rerio (zebrafish)
  Insert size (bp): 1430
  Promoter: CMV
  Tag / fusion protein: 3X Flag (N terminal on backbone); WT FOKI (C terminal on backbone)
  Cloning method: Restriction Enzyme; 5′ cloning site BsmBI (destroyed during cloning); 3′ cloning site BsmBI (destroyed during cloning)
  Sequencing primers: 5′ CMV-F; 3′ BGH-rev
Terms and licenses: Academic/Nonprofit Terms; Industry Terms: Not Available to Industry
Depositor comments: Target binding site: TGCTTTCACGCATTGCAC It is strongly recommended that users perform a diagnostic digest to verify this plasmid prior to use. For example, a double digest of the plasmid with BamHI and KpnI should result in two bands at 2.3kb and 5.8kb.
How to cite: TAL3516 was a gift from Keith Joung (Addgene plasmid # 47235 ; http://n2t.net/addgene:47235 ; RRID:Addgene_47235)
