[The description below was written by a language model from this plasmid's Addgene catalogue record.]
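Description:
TAL3516 is a TALEN expression plasmid built on the JDS71 backbone (about 6.4 kb without insert), encoding the "left" monomer of a nuclease pair directed against the zebrafish (D. rerio) Prdx3 gene. It is classed as a mammalian expression vector that also carries a T7 promoter. It is maintained in E. coli as a high-copy plasmid under ampicillin selection. The record does not include a feature table, so the origin of replication and other backbone elements are not itemised, although the listed BGH reverse sequencing primer suggests a BGH terminator region downstream of the coding sequence.

The insert, roughly 1.4 kb, is an engineered array of TAL effector repeats designed to recognise one specific half-site in Prdx3. It was placed into the backbone through BsmBI sites that were destroyed in the process, as is typical of type IIS seamless assembly. The backbone supplies the flanking parts of the open reading frame: an N-terminal 3X Flag epitope for detection and a C-terminal wild-type FokI cleavage domain. Because FokI must dimerise to cut, this construct is meant to be used with a matching "right" TALEN that binds the opposite strand nearby, so that the two nuclease domains meet over the spacer and produce a double-strand break. Error-prone repair of that break can then generate disrupting indels.

The CMV promoter drives expression in transfected cells, while the T7 designation indicates that the coding sequence can be transcribed in vitro to make mRNA, the usual route for delivery into zebrafish embryos. The construct belongs to a set of community-oriented reagents for targeted gene disruption in zebrafish.
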