>Addgene plasmid #47235 | TAL3516 | depositor partial sequence | sequence record 67322 | Insert sequence
ATGGACTACAAAGACCATGACGGTGATTATAAAGATCATGACATCGATTACAAGGATGACGATGACAAGA
TGGCCCCCAAGAAGAAGAGGAAGGTGGGCATTCACCGCGGGGTACCTATGGTGGACTTGAGGACACTCGG
TTATTCGCAACAGCAACAGGAGAAAATCAAGCCTAAGGTCAGGAGCACCGTCGCGCAACACCACGAGGCG
CTTGTGGGGCATGGCTTCACTCATGCGCATATTGTCGCGCTTTCACAGCACCCTGCGGCGCTTGGGACGG
TGGCTGTCAAATACCAAGATATGATTGCGGCCCTGCCCGAAGCCACGCACGAGGCAATTGTAGGGGTCGG
TAAACAGTGGTCGGGAGCGCGAGCACTTGAGGCGCTGCTGACTGTGGCGGGTGAGCTTAGGGGGCCTCCG
CTCCAGCTCGACACCGGGCAGCTGCTGAAGATCGCGAAGAGAGGGGGAGTAACAGCGGTAGAGGCAGTGC
ACGCCTGGCGCAATGCGCTCACCGGGGCCCCCTTGAACCTGACCCCAGACCAGGTAGTCGCAATCGCGAA
CAATAATGGGGGAAAGCAAGCCCTGGAAACCGTGCAAAGGTTGTTGCCGGTCCTTTGTCAAGACCACGGC
CTTACACCGGAGCAAGTCGTGGCCATTGCATCCCACGACGGTGGCAAACAGGCTCTTGAGACGGTTCAGA
GACTTCTCCCAGTTCTCTGTCAAGCCCACGGGCTGACTCCCGATCAAGTTGTAGCGATTGCGTCCAACGG
TGGAGGGAAACAAGCATTGGAGACTGTCCAACGGCTCCTTCCCGTGTTGTGTCAAGCCCACGGTTTGACG
CCTGCACAAGTGGTCGCCATCGCCTCGAATGGCGGCGGTAAGCAGGCGCTGGAAACAGTACAGCGCCTGC
TGCCTGTACTGTGCCAGGATCATGGACTGACCCCAGACCAGGTAGTCGCAATCGCGTCAAACGGAGGGGG
AAAGCAAGCCCTGGAAACCGTGCAAAGGTTGTTGCCGGTCCTTTGTCAAGACCACGGCCTTACACCGGAG
CAAGTCGTGGCCATTGCATCCCACGACGGTGGCAAACAGGCTCTTGAGACGGTTCAGAGACTTCTCCCAG
TTCTCTGTCAAGCCCACGGGCTGACTCCCGATCAAGTTGTAGCGATTGCGTCGAACATTGGAGGGAAACA
AGCATTGGAGACTGTCCAACGGCTCCTTCCCGTGTTGTGTCAAGCCCACGGTTTGACGCCTGCACAAGTG
GTCGCCATCGCCAGCCATGATGGCGGTAAGCAGGCGCTGGAAACAGTACAGCGCCTGCTGCCTGTACTGT
GCCAGGATCATGGACTGACCCCAGACCAGGTAGTCGCAATCGCGAACAATAATGGGGGAAAGCAAGCCCT
GGAAACCGTGCAAAGGTTGTTGCCGGTCCTTTGTCAAGACCACGGCCTTACACCGGAGCAAGTCGTGGCC
ATTGCATCCCACGACGGTGGCAAACAGGCTCTTGAGACGGTTCAGAGACTTCTCCCAGTTCTCTGTCAAG
CCCACGGGCTGACTCCCGATCAAGTTGTAGCGATTGCGTCGAACATTGGAGGGAAACAAGCATTGGAGAC
TGTCCAACGGCTCCTTCCCGTGTTGTGTCAAGCCCACGGTTTGACGCCTGCACAAGTGGTCGCCATCGCC
TCGAATGGCGGCGGTAAGCAGGCGCTGGAAACAGTACAGCGCCTGCTGCCTGTACTGTGCCAGGATCATG
GACTGACCCCAGACCAGGTAGTCGCAATCGCGTCAAACGGAGGGGGAAAGCAAGCCCTGGAAACCGTGCA
AAGGTTGTTGCCGGTCCTTTGTCAAGACCACGGCCTTACACCGGAGCAAGTCGTGGCCATTGCAAATAAT
AACGGTGGCAAACAGGCTCTTGAGACGGTTCAGAGACTTCTCCCAGTTCTCTGTCAAGCCCACGGGCTGA
CTCCCGATCAAGTTGTAGCGATTGCGTCGCATGACGGAGGGAAACAAGCATTGGAGACTGTCCAACGGCT
CCTTCCCGTGTTGTGTCAAGCCCACGGTTTGACGCCTGCACAAGTGGTCGCCATCGCCTCCAATATTGGC
GGTAAGCAGGCGCTGGAAACAGTACAGCGCCTGCTGCCTGTACTGTGCCAGGATCATGGACTGACACCCG
AACAGGTGGTCGCCATTGCTTCCCACGACGGAGGACGGCCAGCCTTGGAG
