>Addgene plasmid #47235 | TAL3516 | addgene partial sequence | sequence record 69209 | JDS-TALEN-F 5'-TAGGGGTCGGTAAACAGTGG-3'
TGTGGCGGGTGAGCTTAGGGGGCCTCCGCTCCAGCTCGACACCGGGCAGCTGCTGAAGATCGCGAAGAGA
GGGGGAGTAACAGCGGTAGAGGCAGTGCACGCCTGGCGCAATGCGCTCACCGGGGCCCCCTTGAACCTGA
CCCCAGACCAGGTAGTCGCAATCGCGAACAATAATGGGGGAAAGCAAGCCCTGGAAACCGTGCAAAGGTT
GTTGCCGGTCCTTTGTCAAGACCACGGCCTTACACCGGAGCAAGTCGTGGCCATTGCATCCCACGACGGT
GGCAAACAGGCTCTTGAGACGGTTCAGAGACTTCTCCCAGTTCTCTGTCAAGCCCACGGGCTGACTCCCG
ATCAAGTTGTAGCGATTGCGTCCAACGGTGGAGGGAAACAAGCATTGGAGACTGTCCAACGGCTCCTTCC
CGTGTTGTGTCAAGCCCACGGTTTGACGCCTGCACAAGTGGTCGCCATCGCCTCGAATGGCGGCGGTAAG
CAGGCGCTGGAAACAGTACAGCGCCTGCTGCCTGTACTGTGCCAGGATCATGGACTGACCCCAGACCAGG
TAGTCGCAATCGCGTCAAACGGAGGGGGAAAGCAAGCCCTGGAAACCGTGCAAAGGTTGTTGCCGGTCCT
TTGTCAAGACCACGGCCTTACACCGGAGCAAGTCGTGGCCATTGCATCCCACGACGGTGGCAAACAGGCT
CTTGAGACGGTTCAGAGACTTCTCCCAGTTCTCTGTCAAGCCCACGGGCTGACTCCCGATCAAGTTGTAG
CGATTGCGTCGAACATTGGAGGGAAACAAGCATTGGAGACTGTCCAACGGCTCCTTCCCGTGTTGTGTCA
AGCCCACGGTTTGACGCCTGCACAAGTGGTCGCCATCGCCAGCCATGATGGCGGTAAGCAGGCGCTGGAA
ACAGTACAGCGCCTGCTGCCTGTACTGTGCCAGGATCATGGACTGACCCCAGACCAGGTA
